Addgene plasmid #188586: pAFMW-Nbr[N1-383]
Purpose: Flag-tagged Nibbler variants expression in Drosophila S2 cells
Depositing lab: Stefan Ameres. Depositing organization: Institut fuer Molekulare Biotechnologie (IMBA). Publication: Structure-function analysis of microRNA 3'-end trimming by Nibbler. Xie W, Sowemimo I, Hayashi R, Wang J, Burkard TR, Brennecke J, Ameres SL, Patel DJ. Proc Natl Acad Sci U S A. 2020 Dec 1;117(48):30370-30379. doi: 10.1073/pnas.2018156117. Epub 2020 Nov 16. PubMed 33199607.
Backbone
  Vector backbone: pAFMW
  Vector type: Insect Expression
Growth in bacteria
  Bacterial resistance: Ampicillin, 100 μg/mL
  Growth temperature: 37°C
  Growth strain: DH5alpha
  Copy number: Unknown
Gene/Insert
  Gene/Insert name: Nibbler N-terminal domain
  Species: D. melanogaster (fly)
  Mutation: deleted first ATG
  Tag / fusion protein: FLAG-Myc (N terminal on insert)
  Cloning method: Gateway Cloning
Terms and licenses: Academic/Nonprofit Terms; Industry Terms: Not Available to Industry
How to cite: pAFMW-Nbr[N1-383] was a gift from Stefan Ameres (Addgene plasmid # 188586 ; http://n2t.net/addgene:188586 ; RRID:Addgene_188586)
