[The description below was written by a language model from this plasmid's Addgene catalogue record and pLannotate feature annotations shown in this document.]
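Description:
pAFMW-Nbr[N1-383] is an insect expression plasmid of about 7.1 kb, built on the pAFMW Gateway destination backbone and intended for transient or stable expression of a tagged protein fragment in Drosophila S2 cells. It is propagated in E. coli through a high-copy ColE1/pUC-type origin and selected with ampicillin via the β-lactamase gene. Short annotated fragments of lacI and λ Exo appear to be backbone remnants with no evident function.

Expression is driven by the Drosophila melanogaster actin 5C (Ac5) promoter, a strong constitutive promoter in fly cell lines. Downstream lies an N-terminal tag block consisting of a 3xFLAG epitope followed by six tandem Myc epitopes. This block reads through an attB1 site into the insert, and an attB2 site follows the coding region; the two sites are left from the Gateway recombination used to install the insert. The insert is the N-terminal domain of Nibbler (Nbr), corresponding by its name to residues 1–383. Nibbler is the Drosophila 3'-5' exoribonuclease that trims the 3' ends of AGO1-bound microRNAs. Its native start codon was deleted, so translation begins at the tag and yields a single FLAG-Myc fusion. Transcript processing relies on SV40-derived sequences after attB2, including the small t antigen intron and the SV40 polyadenylation signal. The annotated small t, large T and NLS fragments are part of this 3' cassette rather than expressed products.

The plasmid belongs to a set of Flag-tagged Nibbler variants made for structure-function analysis of microRNA 3'-end trimming. The epitope tags allow detection and immunopurification of the isolated N-terminal domain from S2 cells.
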