Features (pLannotate 1.2.2; 21 found; start..end, strand, type, name):
     30..104     +  CDS            small t antigen (fragment): SV40 (simian virus 40) small t antigen
    106..171     +  intron         small t intron: SV40 (simian virus 40) small t antigen intron
    301..321     +  CDS            SV40 NLS: nuclear localization signal of SV40 (simian virus 40) large T antigen
    640..723     +  CDS            large T antigen (fragment): large T antigen from SV40 (simian virus 40)
    746..880     +  polyA_signal   SV40 poly(A) signal: SV40 polyadenylation signal
    898..960     -  CDS            Exo (fragment): 5' to 3' double-stranded DNA exonuclease in the λ Red system; exo; creates 3' single-stranded DNA tails
    959..976     +  promoter       AmpR promoter (fragment): bla
    977..1837    +  CDS            AmpR: β-lactamase; bla; confers resistance to ampicillin, carbenicillin, and related antibiotics
   2008..2596    +  rep_origin     ori: high-copy-number ColE1/pMB1/pBR322/pUC origin of replication
   2779..2832    +  CDS            lacI (fragment): lac repressor; lacI; The lac repressor binds to the lac operator to inhibit transcription in E. coli. This inhibition can be relieved by adding lactose or isopropyl-β-D-thiogalactopyranoside (IPTG).
   2918..5426    +  promoter       Ac5 promoter: Drosophila melanogaster actin 5C promoter
   5544..5609    +  CDS            3xFLAG: three tandem FLAG® epitope tags, followed by an enterokinase cleavage site
   5634..5663    +  CDS            Myc: Myc (human c-Myc proto-oncogene) epitope tag
   5673..5702    +  CDS            Myc: Myc (human c-Myc proto-oncogene) epitope tag
   5712..5741    +  CDS            Myc: Myc (human c-Myc proto-oncogene) epitope tag
   5751..5780    +  CDS            Myc: Myc (human c-Myc proto-oncogene) epitope tag
   5790..5819    +  CDS            Myc: Myc (human c-Myc proto-oncogene) epitope tag
   5853..5882    +  CDS            Myc: Myc (human c-Myc proto-oncogene) epitope tag
   5895..5919    +  protein_bind   attB1: mutant version of attB; recombination site for the Gateway® BP reaction BP Clonase™
   5940..7085    +  CDS            Nbr (fragment): MUT7_DROME - Experimental evidence at protein level: Swiss-Prot protein existence level 1. Possesses 3'-5' exoribonuclease activity. Required for 3'-end trimming of AGO1-bound miRNAs, in particular multiple-isoform miRNAs, which represents a critical step in miRNA maturation. From Drosophila melanogaster (Fruit fly).
   7105..14      -  protein_bind   attB2 (across the origin): mutant version of attB; recombination site for the Gateway® BP reaction BP Clonase™
>Addgene plasmid #188586 | pAFMW-Nbr[N1-383] | addgene full sequence | sequence record 375838 | Addgene NGS Result
TTGTACAAAGTGGTGACGTAAGCTAGCAGGATCTTTGTGAAGGAACCTTACTTCTGTGGTGTGACATAAT
TGGACAAACTACCTACAGAGATTTAAAGCTCTAAGGTAAATATAAAATTTTTAAGTGTATAATGTGTTAA
ACTACTGATTCTAATTGTTTGTGTATTTTAGATTCCAACCTATGGAACTGATGAATGGGAGCAGTGGTGG
AATGCCTTTAATGAGGAAAACCTGTTTTGCTCAGAAGAAATGCCATCTAGTGATGATGAGGCTACTGCTG
ACTCTCAACATTCTACTCCTCCAAAAAAGAAGAGAAAGGTAGAAGACCCCAAGGACTTTCCTTCAGAATT
GCTAAGTTTTTTGAGTCATGCTGTGTTTAGTAATAGAACTCTTGCTTGCTTTGCTATTTACACCACAAAG
GAAAAAGCTGCACTGCTATACAAGAAAATTATGGAAAAATATTCTGTAACCTTTATAAGTAGGCATAACA
GTTATAATCATAACATACTGTTTTTTCTTACTCCACACAGGCATAGAGTGTCTGCTATTAATAACTATGC
TCAAAAATTGTGTACCTTTAGCTTTTTAATTTGTAAAGGGGTTAATAAGGAATATTTGATGTATAGTGCC
TTGACTAGAGATCATAATCAGCCATACCACATTTGTAGAGGTTTTACTTGCTTTAAAAAACCTCCCACAC
CTCCCCCTGAACCTGAAACATAAAATGAATGCAATTGTTGTTGTTAACTTGTTTATTGCAGCTTATAATG
GTTACAAATAAAGCAATAGCATCACAAATTTCACAAATAAAGCATTTTTTTCACTGCATTCTAGTTGTGG
TTTGTCCAAACTCATCAATGTATCTTATCATGTCTGGATCCCGTTTAAACTACGCGTAATTCAAACAGGG
TTCTGGCGTCGTTCTCGTACTGTTTTCCCCAGGCCAGTGCTTTAGCGTTATTGAAAAAGGAAGAGTATGA
GTATTCAACATTTCCGTGTCGCCCTTATTCCCTTTTTTGCGGCATTTTGCCTTCCTGTTTTTGCTCACCC
AGAAACGCTGGTGAAAGTAAAAGATGCTGAAGATCAGTTGGGTGCACGAGTGGGTTACATCGAACTGGAT
CTCAACAGCGGTAAGATCCTTGAGAGTTTTCGCCCCGAAGAACGTTTTCCAATGATGAGCACTTTTAAAG
TTCTGCTATGTGGCGCGGTATTATCCCGTATTGACGCCGGGCAAGAGCAACTCGGTCGCCGCATACACTA
TTCTCAGAATGACTTGGTTGAGTACTCACCAGTCACAGAAAAGCATCTTACGGATGGCATGACAGTAAGA
GAATTATGCAGTGCTGCCATAACCATGAGTGATAACACTGCGGCCAACTTACTTCTGACAACGATCGGAG
GACCGAAGGAGCTAACCGCTTTTTTGCACAACATGGGGGATCATGTAACTCGCCTTGATCGTTGGGAACC
GGAGCTGAATGAAGCCATACCAAACGACGAGCGTGACACCACGATGCCTGTAGCAATGGCAACAACGTTG
CGCAAACTATTAACTGGCGAACTACTTACTCTAGCTTCCCGGCAACAATTAATAGACTGGATGGAGGCGG
ATAAAGTTGCAGGACCACTTCTGCGCTCGGCCCTTCCGGCTGGCTGGTTTATTGCTGATAAATCTGGAGC
CGGTGAGCGTGGGTCTCGCGGTATCATTGCAGCACTGGGGCCAGATGGTAAGCCCTCCCGTATCGTAGTT
ATCTACACGACGGGGAGTCAGGCAACTATGGATGAACGAAATAGACAGATCGCTGAGATAGGTGCCTCAC
TGATTAAGCATTGGTAACTGTCAGACCAAGTTTACTCATATATACTTTAGATTGATTTAAAACTTCATTT
TTAATTTAAAAGGATCTAGGTGAAGATCCTTTTTGATAATCTCATGACCAAAATCCCTTAACGTGAGTTT
TCGTTCCACTGAGCGTCAGACCCCGTAGAAAAGATCAAAGGATCTTCTTGAGATCCTTTTTTTCTGCGCG
TAATCTGCTGCTTGCAAACAAAAAAACCACCGCTACCAGCGGTGGTTTGTTTGCCGGATCAAGAGCTACC
AACTCTTTTTCCGAAGGTAACTGGCTTCAGCAGAGCGCAGATACCAAATACTGTTCTTCTAGTGTAGCCG
TAGTTAGGCCACCACTTCAAGAACTCTGTAGCACCGCCTACATACCTCGCTCTGCTAATCCTGTTACCAG
TGGCTGCTGCCAGTGGCGATAAGTCGTGTCTTACCGGGTTGGACTCAAGACGATAGTTACCGGATAAGGC
GCAGCGGTCGGGCTGAACGGGGGGTTCGTGCACACAGCCCAGCTTGGAGCGAACGACCTACACCGAACTG
AGATACCTACAGCGTGAGCTATGAGAAAGCGCCACGCTTCCCGAAGGGAGAAAGGCGGACAGGTATCCGG
TAAGCGGCAGGGTCGGAACAGGAGAGCGCACGAGGGAGCTTCCAGGGGGAAACGCCTGGTATCTTTATAG
TCCTGTCGGGTTTCGCCACCTCTGACTTGAGCGTCGATTTTTGTGATGCTCGTCAGGGGGGCGGAGCCTA
TGGAAAAACGCCAGCAACGCGGCCTTTTTACGGTTCCTGGCCTTTTGCTGGCCTTTTGCTCACATGTTCT
TTCCTGCGTTATCCCCTGATTCTGTGGATAACCGTATTACCGCCTTTGAGTGAGCTGATACCGCTCGCCG
CAGCCGAACGACCGAGCGCAGCGAGTCAGTGAGCGAGGAAGCGGAAGAGCGCCCAATACGCAAACCGCCT
CTCCCCGCGCGTTGGCCGATTCATTAATGCAGGCAACTCGTGAAAGGTAGGCGGATCAGCGGCCGCAGCA
TGCAATTCTATATTCTAAAAACACAAATGATACTTCTAAAAAAAAATCATGAATGGCATCAACTCTGAAT
CAAATCTTTGCAGATGCACCTACTTCTCATTTCCACTGTCACATCATTTTTCCAGATCTCGCTGCCTGTT
ATGTGGCCCACAAACCAAGACACGTTTTATGGCCATTAAAGCTGGCTGATCGTCGCCAAACACCAAATAC
ATAATGAATATGTACACATTCGAGAAAGAAGCGATCAAAGAAGCGTCTTCGGGCGGAGTAGGAGAATGCG
GAGGAGAAGGAGAACGAGCTGATCTAGTATCTCTCCACAATCCAATGCCAACTGACCAACTGGCCATATT
CGGAGCAATTTGAAGCCAATTTCCATCGCCTGGCGATCGCTCCATTCTTGGCTATATGTTTTTCACCGTT
ACCCGGGGCCATTTTCAAAGACTCGTCGGCAAGATAAGATTGTGTCACTCGCTGTCTCTCTTCATTTGTC
GAAGAATGCTGAGGAATTTCGCGATGACGTCGGCGAGTATTTTGAAGAATGAGAATAATTTGTATTTATA
CGAAAATCAGTTAGTGGAATTTTCTACAAAAACATGTTATCTATAGATAATTTTGTTGCAAAATATGTTG
ACTATGACAAAGATTGTATGTATATACCTTTAATGTATTCTCATTTTCTTATGTATTTATAATGGCAATG
ATGATACTGATGATATTTTAAGATGATGCCAGACCAAAAGGCTTGAATTTCTGCGTCTTTTGCCGAACGC
AGTGCATGTGCAATTGTTGTTTTTTGGAATATTCAATTTTCGGACTGTCCGCTTTGATTTCAGTTTCTTG
GCTTATTCAAAAAGCAAAGTAAAGCCAAAAAAGCGAGATGGCAATACCAAATGCGGCAAAACGGTAGTGG
AAGGAAAGGGGTGCGGGGCAGCGGAAGGAAGGGTGGGGCGGGGCGTGGCGGGGTCTGTGGCTGGGCGCGA
CGTCACCGACGTTGGAGCCACTCCTTTGACCATGTGTGCGTGTGTGTATTATTCGTGTCTCGCCACTCGC
CGGTTGTTTTTTTCTTTTTATGCTGCGCTCTCTCTAGCGCCATCTCGCTTACGCATGCTCAACGCACCGC
ATGTTGCCGTTTCCTTTTATGCGTCATTTTGGCTCGAAATAGGCAATTATTTAAACAAAGATTAGTCAAC
GAAAACGCTAAAATAAATAAGTCTACAATATGGTTACTTATTGCCATGTGTGTGCAGCCAACGATAGCAA
CAAAAGCAACAACACAGGTGGCTTTCCCTCTTTCACTTTTTGTTTGCAAGCCGCGTGCGAGCAAGACGGC
ACGACCGGCAAACGCAATTACGCTGACAAAGAGCAGACGAAGTTTTGGCGAAAAACATCAAGGCGCCTGA
TACGAATGCATTTGCAATAACAATTGCGATATTTAATATTGTTTATGAAGCTGTTTGACTTCAAAACACA
CAAAAAAAAAATAAAACAAATTATTTGAAAGAGAATTAGGAATCGGACGCTTATCGTTAGGGTAACAACA
AGAAATGCTTACTGAGTCACAGCCTCTGGAAAACTGCCGCAAGCCAGAGAGAGAGAGAAAAAGAGGGAGA
GCAGCTTAGACCGCATGTGCTTGTGTGTGAGGCGTCTCTCTCTTCGTCTCTGTTGCGCAAACGCATAGAC
TGCACTGAAAAAATCGATTACCTATTTTTTATGAATGAATATTTGCACTATTACTATTCAAAACTATTAA
GATAGCAATCACATTCAATAGCCAAATACTATACCACCTGAGCGATGCAACGAAATGATCAATTTGAGCA
AAAATGCTGCATATTTAGGACGGCATCATTATAGAAATGCTTCTTGCTGTGTACTTTTCTCTCGTCTGGC
AGCTGTTTCGCCGTTATTGTTAAAACCGGCTTAAGTTAGGTGTGTTTTCTACGACTAGTGAATGCCCTAC
TAGAAGATGTGTGTTGCACAAAATGTCCCTGGAATAACCAATTTGAAGTGCAGATAGCAGTAAACGTAAG
CTAATATGAATATTATTTAACTGTAATGTTTTAATATCGCTGGACATTACTAATAAACCCACTATAAACA
CATGTACATATGTATGTTTTGGCATACAATGAGTAGTTGGGGAAAAAATGTGTAAAAGCACCGTGACCAT
CACAGCATAAAGATAACCAGCTGAAGTATCGAATATGAGTAACCCCCAAATTGAATCACATGCCGCAACT
GATAGGACCCATGGAAGTACACTCTTCATGGCGATATACAAGACACACACAAGCACGAACACCCAGTTGC
GGAGGAAATTCTCCGTAAATGAAAACCCAATCGGCGAACAATTCATACCCATATATGGTAAAAGTTTTGA
ACGCGACTTGAGAGCGGAGAGCATTGCGGCTGATAAGGTTTTAGCGCTAAGCGGGCTTTATAAAACGGGC
TGCGGGACCAGTTTTCATATCACTACCGTTTGAGTTCTTGTGCTGTGTGGATACTCCTCCCGACACAAAG
CCGCTCCATCAGCCAGCAGTCGTCTAATCCAGAGACCCCGGATCCAGATATCGAGGCCTGTCTAGAGAAG
CTTGTTCGAATCTCGAGTGCGCGCTTCCGGAGGTATACACCTAGGCGGTACCACTGCAGTGAATTCGGAG
CTCCGCCACCATGGACTACAAAGACCATGACGGTGATTATAAAGATCATGACATCGATTACAAGGATGAC
GATGACAAGCACCGGTTGAGCTCCGCCACCATGGAGCAAAAGCTCATTTCTGAAGAGGACTTGAATGAAA
TGGAGCAAAAGCTCATTTCTGAAGAGGACTTGAATGAAATGGAGCAAAAGCTCATTTCTGAAGAGGACTT
GAATGAAATGGAGCAAAAGCTCATTTCTGAAGAGGACTTGAATGAAATGGAGCAAAAGCTCATTTCTGAA
GAGGACTTGAATGAAATGGAGAGCTTGGGCGACCTCACCATGGAGCAAAAGCTCATTTCTGAAGAGGACT
TGAATCACCGGTATACAAGTTTGTACAAAAAAGCAGGCTCCGCGGCCGCCCCCTTCACCGCACGCAAGAG
CCACATGTACAACGCAATACCCGCCGGCTTTGAGTCGGACGAGGAGAACATGGAGAACCTAATGAGCAAC
CTGAAGATCAAGCGCTTGGAGGACATCACGACAGGTGCTGGAATCGACGGCTGTAACTTTGACGCCACCT
TGGACGCAAAGGCGGAGGAGTTTTTTAAGCTGTTCCGCGAGAAGTGGAACATGTATAGCAAGAAAAAGTC
GCCACATCTGCGCCAGGAATTTGGAAGGGCTTTAATGGGCCATCAGGATCCTTTGCTCCTGGCCCTGAAG
ATCTTCGCCAACTGCCCAGACAGCAGCAACATCAAGACGAAGAGCTTGTCACATTTTGTGCTGGACACGG
TTTGCAAGCTCCACAAGGATTTCCCGCATCTTGGCGAGGGCTGTGATCCCAACACCAGCATGATAGCCTT
TAACTTTGTCAAGACCTCCGGCTTGCTGGCCCTCAACAATGCTGTTATCCATGCCTACAGTCTACGTCAG
ATCCGCGACCTACTGCTTCCCAAGTTGCGCGAACTCCTGGACAACGGGCTTTACAAAGAGGTCACCCAAT
GGTCCATCAGTCTGCAGTTGACGCACGAGTTCGACATGCTGGAACTGGCTTTCCCGCTGATTGCAATTGA
GAAACTACCACTGGCCGAGGAATATCTGGACCATGCCACACAGCAGAGGTTGCCCTTTGTCAAGTTCTTG
GATTCGTTGCTGCACAAGGAGAAGTCGGTTTTAGAGCTCTGCGAGCATCTACTCGATCGGTACAAAAATC
TCAAAATTTCCCATAACGTGCTCAGCTATCGGCCTATGGCCAAGATTGTGGCGCGACTGGCCAAGAAGTA
TGGTTTTGACGACGCCGTCACGCCCAACTATAAGTTCACGAAGACGTGCAGCTACTTGCATTACCTTTAC
CGCGAGTACGAGAAGACGCGCATGAACCTGGCCAGTTTCCGGGAGGTTGTGAGCGTCCATGCCTTTAACC
ACGAGCTGCGCACGGACTTCGTAAAGTATTTGGCCTCTGCTGGAGCTCATTCTGAAGCCATCTACTGGTA
CACGGAGTTCAATATTGACCCGAAAGATTGTCCGTTGGAGATCGAGACGCAGGTATCGCAAAACGGTGCT
GGAAAAGCGTCAGGCTGAAAGGGTGGGCGCGCCGACCCAGCTTTC
